>Addgene plasmid #44128 | pLKO-shTRAF2#2 | addgene partial sequence | sequence record 61185 | hU6-F 5'-GAGGGCCTATTTCCCATGATT-3'
GGCTGTTAGAGAGATAATTGGAATTAATTTGACTGTAAACACAAAGATATTAGTACAAAATACGTGACGT
AGAAAGTAATAATTTCTTGGGTAGTTTGCAGTTTTAAAATTATGTTTTAAAATGGACTATCATATGCTTA
CCGTAACTTGAAAGTATTTCGATTTCTTGGCTTTATATATCTTGTGGAAAGGACGAAACACCGGCCCTTG
CAGATTCCACGCCATCTCGAGATGGCGTGGAATCTGCAAGGGTTTTTAATTCTCGACCTCGAGACAAATG
GCAGTATTCATCCACAATTTTAAAAGAAAAGGGGGGATTGGGGGGTACAGTGCAGGGGAAAGAATAGTAG
ACATAATAGCAACAGACATACAAACTAAAGAATTACAAAAACAAATTACAAAAATTCAAAATTTTCGGGT
TTATTACAGGGACAGCAGAGATCCACTTTGGCCGCGGCTCGAGGGGGTTGGGGTTGCGCCTTTTCCAAGG
CAGCCCTGGGTTTGCGCAGGGACGCGGCTGCTCTGGGCGTGGTTCCGGGAAACGCAGCGGCGCCGACCCT
GGGTCTCGCACATTCTTCACGTCCGTTCGCAGCGTCACCCGGATCTTCGCCGCTACCCTTGTGGGCCCCC
CGGCGACGCTTCCTGCTCCGCCCCTAAGTCGGGAAGGTTCCTTGCGGTTCGCGGCGTGCCGGACGTGACA
AACGGAAGCCGCACGTCTCACTAGTACCCTCGCAGACGGACAGCGCCAGGGAGCAATGGCAGCGCGCCGA
CCGCGATGGGCTGTGGCCAATAGCGGCTGCTCAGCAGGGCGCGCCGAGAGCAGCGGCCGGGAAGGGGCGG
TGCGGGAGGCGGGGTGTGGGGCGGTAGTGTGGGCCCTGTTCCTGCCCGC
