[The description below was written by a language model from this plasmid's Addgene catalogue record.]
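Description:
pLKO-shTRAF2#2 is a lentiviral RNAi plasmid built on the pLKO backbone and carrying a short hairpin RNA directed against human TRAF2 (TNF receptor-associated factor 2, also known as RNF117 or TRAP). The hairpin corresponds to a clone from the TRC (The RNAi Consortium) shRNA library, and the "#2" in the name suggests it is one of at least two independent TRAF2-targeting hairpins, a common practice for controlling for off-target effects. The plasmid is maintained in bacteria as a high-copy construct under ampicillin selection, in a recombination-deficient strain of the sort generally chosen to keep the repeated lentiviral LTR sequences stable. In mammalian cells, a puromycin resistance marker allows selection of cells that have been stably transduced.

No feature table accompanies this entry, so the promoter driving the hairpin, the promoter for the puromycin marker and the specific viral elements are not stated. pLKO-family vectors generally express the shRNA from a U6 RNA polymerase III promoter within a self-inactivating lentiviral transfer cassette, which must be co-delivered with separate packaging and envelope plasmids to produce infectious but replication-incompetent particles. After integration, the transcribed hairpin is processed by the cellular RNAi machinery into a small interfering RNA that triggers degradation of TRAF2 mRNA.

The construct is intended for stable knockdown of TRAF2 in human cells. The associated publication concerns phosphorylation of TRAF2 by IκB kinase epsilon in the transformation of mammary epithelial cells, indicating its use in loss-of-function experiments testing the requirement for TRAF2 in that signalling and transformation context.
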