Addgene plasmid #44128: pLKO-shTRAF2#2
Depositing lab: William Hahn. Depositing organization: Dana-Farber Cancer Institute. Publication: IkappaB kinase epsilon phosphorylates TRAF2 to promote mammary epithelial cell transformation. Shen RR, Zhou AY, Kim E, Lim E, Habelhah H, Hahn WC. Mol Cell Biol. 2012 Dec;32(23):4756-68. doi: 10.1128/MCB.00468-12. Epub 2012 Sep 24. PubMed 23007157.
Backbone
  Vector backbone: pLKO
  Vector type: Lentiviral, RNAi
  Selectable markers: Puromycin
Growth in bacteria
  Bacterial resistance: Ampicillin, 100 μg/mL
  Growth temperature: 37°C
  Growth strain: Stbl3
  Copy number: High Copy
Gene/Insert
  Gene/Insert name: TRAF2
  gRNA/shRNA sequence: CCCTTGCAGATTCCACGCCAT
  Species: H. sapiens (human)
  Entrez Gene: TRAF2 (a.k.a. MGC:45012, RNF117, TRAP, TRAP3)
Terms and licenses: Academic/Nonprofit Terms; Industry Terms: Not Available to Industry
Depositor comments: TRC clone ID: TRCN0000004571
How to cite: pLKO-shTRAF2#2 was a gift from William Hahn (Addgene plasmid # 44128 ; http://n2t.net/addgene:44128 ; RRID:Addgene_44128)
